Addgene plasmid #142249: TFORF0985
Purpose: Lentiviral vector for overexpressing transcription factor ORFs with unique 24-bp barcodes. Barcodes facilitate identification of transcription factors in pooled screens.
Depositing lab: Feng Zhang. Depositing organization: Broad Institute. Publication: A transcription factor atlas of directed differentiation. Joung J, Ma S, Tay T, Geiger-Schuller KR, Kirchgatterer PC, Verdine VK, Guo B, Arias-Garcia MA, Allen WE, Singh A, Kuksenko O, Abudayyeh OO, Gootenberg JS, Fu Z, Macrae RK, Buenrostro JD, Regev A, Zhang F. Cell. 2023 Jan 5;186(1):209-229.e26. doi: 10.1016/j.cell.2022.11.026. PubMed 36608654.
Backbone
  Vector backbone: pLX_TRC317
  Backbone manufacturer: Broad Institute Genetic Perturbation Platform
  Backbone size w/o insert (bp): 8264
  Vector type: Mammalian Expression, Lentiviral
  Selectable markers: Puromycin
Growth in bacteria
  Bacterial resistance: Ampicillin, 100 μg/mL
  Growth temperature: 37°C
  Growth strain: NEB Stable
  Copy number: High Copy
Gene/Insert
  Gene/Insert name: KLF4
  Species: H. sapiens (human)
  Insert size (bp): 1541
  Entrez Gene: KLF4 (a.k.a. EZF, GKLF)
  Promoter: EF1a
  Cloning method: Unknown
  Sequencing primers: 5′ GGGTGGAGACTGAAGTTAGGCCAG; 3′ CACATAGCGTAAAAGGAGCAACATAG
Terms and licenses: Academic/Nonprofit Terms; Industry Terms: Not Available to Industry
Depositor comments: NM_004235,ENST00000374672 . The transcription factor ORF portion of this plasmid was synthesized by Genewiz. Please test multiple small colonies in case of plasmid recombination. To make this collection available in a timely manner, a portion of this collection was not fully sequenced by Addgene. If an Addgene verified full plasmid sequence is not available, please contact us prior to placing an order to request the full sequence.
How to cite: TFORF0985 was a gift from Feng Zhang (Addgene plasmid # 142249 ; http://n2t.net/addgene:142249 ; RRID:Addgene_142249)
