[The description below was written by a language model from this plasmid's Addgene catalogue record and pLannotate feature annotations shown in this document.]
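Description:
TFORF0985 is a lentiviral mammalian expression plasmid built on the pLX_TRC317 backbone and carrying the human transcription factor KLF4 (also known as EZF or GKLF). It belongs to a barcoded collection of transcription factor ORFs. The ORF was made by gene synthesis and sits directly downstream of the strong constitutive EF-1α promoter. The automated annotation labels this coding region by its closest Swiss-Prot match, mouse Klf4, but the catalogue entry and the cited reference transcripts identify it as the human gene. A WPRE follows the ORF to boost transcript stability and expression. The record says each construct carries a unique 24-bp barcode, but the feature table does not annotate it. A short U6 promoter fragment called between the ORF and the WPRE is probably residual or linker sequence rather than a functional Pol III unit.

The viral framework is of the third-generation, self-inactivating type. An RSV promoter drives a truncated HIV-1 5' LTR, followed by the Ψ packaging signal with a partial gag sequence, the RRE for Rev-dependent export, a cPPT/CTS to aid nuclear import, and a ΔU3 3' LTR. An SV40 poly(A) signal lies beyond the 3' LTR. Inside the proviral region, an SV40 early promoter drives puromycin N-acetyltransferase, so transduced cells can be selected with puromycin. In bacteria the plasmid is maintained by a high-copy ColE1/pUC origin and ampicillin resistance. An f1 origin and lac/T7/T3 remnants from the parental cloning vector are also present. The depositor notes that the plasmid can recombine during propagation.

The construct is intended for KLF4 overexpression in mammalian cells, either individually or in pooled screens, where sequencing the barcode identifies which factor each cell received, as in directed-differentiation studies.
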