Features (pLannotate 1.2.2; 31 found; start..end, strand, type, name):
      1..1179    +  promoter       EF-1α promoter: strong constitutive promoter for human elongation factor EF-1α
   1196..2632    +  CDS            Klf4: KLF4_MOUSE - Also known as Ezf, Gklf, Zie. Experimental evidence at protein level: Swiss-Prot protein existence level 1. Transcription factor; can act both as activator and as repressor. Binds the 5'-CACCC-3' core sequence. Binds to the promoter region of its own gene and can activate its own transcription. Regulates the expression of key transcription factors during embryonic development. Plays an important role in maintaining embryonic stem cells, and in preventing their differentiation. Required for establishing the barrier function of the skin and for postnatal maturation and maintenance o
   2648..2701    +  promoter       U6 promoter (fragment): RNA polymerase III promoter for human U6 snRNA
   2743..3331    +  misc_feature   WPRE: woodchuck hepatitis virus posttranscriptional regulatory element
   3382..3401    +  misc_feature   cPPT/CTS (fragment): central polypurine tract and central termination sequence of HIV-1
   3403..3636    +  LTR            3' LTR (ΔU3): self-inactivating 3' long terminal repeat (LTR) from HIV-1
   3714..3835    +  polyA_signal   SV40 poly(A) signal: SV40 polyadenylation signal
   3875..4010    +  rep_origin     SV40 ori: SV40 origin of replication
   4031..4049    -  promoter       T7 promoter: promoter for bacteriophage T7 RNA polymerase
   4057..4212    +  CDS            lacZα (fragment): LacZα fragment of β-galactosidase; lacZ fragment
   4217..4645    +  rep_origin     f1 ori (sequence partly withheld): f1 bacteriophage origin of replication; arrow indicates direction of (+) strand synthesis
   4698..4802    +  promoter       AmpR promoter: bla
   4803..5663    +  CDS            AmpR: β-lactamase; bla; confers resistance to ampicillin, carbenicillin, and related antibiotics
   5834..6422    +  rep_origin     ori: high-copy-number ColE1/pMB1/pBR322/pUC origin of replication
   6605..6697    +  CDS            lacI (fragment): lac repressor; lacI; The lac repressor binds to the lac operator to inhibit transcription in E. coli. This inhibition can be relieved by adding lactose or isopropyl-β-D-thiogalactopyranoside (IPTG).
   6710..6731    +  protein_bind   CAP binding site: CAP binding activates transcription in the presence of cAMP. E. coli catabolite activator protein
   6746..6776    +  promoter       lac promoter: promoter for the E. coli lac operon
   6784..6800    +  protein_bind   lac operator: The lac repressor binds to the lac operator to inhibit transcription in E. coli. This inhibition can be relieved by adding lactose or isopropyl-β-D-thiogalactopyranoside (IPTG). lac repressor encoded by lacI
   6845..6863    +  promoter       T3 promoter: promoter for bacteriophage T3 RNA polymerase
   6891..7117    +  promoter       RSV promoter: Rous sarcoma virus enhancer/promoter
   7118..7298    +  LTR            5' LTR (truncated): truncated 5' long terminal repeat (LTR) from HIV-1
   7345..7470    +  misc_feature   HIV-1 Ψ: packaging signal of human immunodeficiency virus type 1
   7454..7817    +  CDS            HIV-1 gag (fragment): gag protein from human immunodeficiency virus 1; gag
   7963..8196    +  misc_feature   RRE: The Rev response element (RRE) of HIV-1 allows for Rev-dependent mRNA export from the nucleus to the cytoplasm.
   8573..8599    +  CDS            Rev (fragment): human immunodeficiency virus 1 (HIV-1) Rev protein; rev; enhances nuclear export of unspliced and incompletely spliced viral mRNAs
   8606..8629    +  promoter       SV40 promoter (fragment): SV40 early promoter
   8630..8701    +  promoter       SV40 promoter (fragment): SV40 enhancer and early promoter
   8725..8860    +  rep_origin     SV40 ori: SV40 origin of replication
   8906..9502    +  CDS            PuroR (fragment): puromycin N-acetyltransferase; pac from Streptomyces; confers resistance to puromycin
   9551..9668    +  misc_feature   cPPT/CTS: central polypurine tract and central termination sequence of HIV-1
   9733..9799    +  CDS            small t antigen (fragment): SV40 (simian virus 40) small t antigen
>Addgene plasmid #142249 | TFORF0985 | addgene full sequence | sequence record 385602 | Addgene NGS Result
GGCTCCGGTGCCCGTCAGTGGGCAGAGCGCACATCGCCCACAGTCCCCGAGAAGTTGGGGGGAGGGGTCG
GCAATTGAACCGGTGCCTAGAGAAGGTGGCGCGGGGTAAACTGGGAAAGTGATGTCGTGTACTGGCTCCG
CCTTTTTCCCGAGGGTGGGGGAGAACCGTATATAAGTGCAGTAGTCGCCGTGAACGTTCTTTTTCGCAAC
GGGTTTGCCGCCAGAACACAGGTAAGTGCCGTGTGTGGTTCCCGCGGGCCTGGCCTCTTTACGGGTTATG
GCCCTTGCGTGCCTTGAATTACTTCCACCTGGCTGCAGTACGTGATTCTTGATCCCGAGCTTCGGGTTGG
AAGTGGGTGGGAGAGTTCGAGGCCTTGCGCTTAAGGAGCCCCTTCGCCTCGTGCTTGAGTTGAGGCCTGG
CCTGGGCGCTGGGGCCGCCGCGTGCGAATCTGGTGGCACCTTCGCGCCTGTCTCGCTGCTTTCGATAAGT
CTCTAGCCATTTAAAATTTTTGATGACCTGCTGCGACGCTTTTTTTCTGGCAAGATAGTCTTGTAAATGC
GGGCCAAGATCTGCACACTGGTATTTCGGTTTTTGGGGCCGCGGGCGGCGACGGGGCCCGTGCGTCCCAG
CGCACATGTTCGGCGAGGCGGGGCCTGCGAGCGCGGCCACCGAGAATCGGACGGGGGTAGTCTCAAGCTG
GCCGGCCTGCTCTGGTGCCTGGCCTCGCGCCGCCGTGTATCGCCCCGCCCTGGGCGGCAAGGCTGGCCCG
GTCGGCACCAGTTGCGTGAGCGGAAAGATGGCCGCTTCCCGGCCCTGCTGCAGGGAGCTCAAAATGGAGG
ACGCGGCGCTCGGGAGAGCGGGCGGGTGAGTCACCCACACAAAGGAAAAGGGCCTTTCCGTCCTCAGCCG
TCGCTTCATGTGACTCCACGGAGTACCGGGCGCCGTCCAGGCACCTCGATTAGTTCTCGAGCTTTTGGAG
TACGTCGTCTTTAGGTTGGGGGGAGGGGTTTTATGCGATGGAGTTTCCCCACACTGAGTGGGTGGAGACT
GAAGTTAGGCCAGCTTGGCACTTGATGTAATTCTCCTTGGAATTTGCCCTTTTTGAGTTTGGATCTTGGT
TCATTCTCAAGCCTCAGACAGTGGTTCAAAGTTTTTTTCTTCCATTTCAGGTGTCGTGAGGCTAGCACCG
CCACCATGAGGCAGCCACCTGGCGAGTCTGACATGGCTGTCAGCGACGCGCTGCTCCCATCTTTCTCCAC
GTTCGCGTCTGGCCCGGCGGGAAGGGAGAAGACACTGCGTCAAGCAGGTGCCCCGAATAACCGCTGGCGG
GAGGAGCTCTCCCACATGAAGCGACTTCCCCCAGTGCTTCCCGGCCGCCCCTATGACCTGGCGGCGGCGA
CCGTGGCCACAGACCTGGAGAGCGGCGGAGCCGGTGCGGCTTGCGGCGGTAGCAACCTGGCGCCCCTACC
TCGGAGAGAGACCGAGGAGTTCAACGATCTCCTGGACCTGGACTTTATTCTCTCCAATTCGCTGACCCAT
CCTCCGGAGTCAGTGGCCGCCACCGTGTCCTCGTCAGCGTCAGCCTCCTCTTCGTCGTCGCCGTCGAGCA
GCGGCCCTGCCAGCGCGCCCTCCACCTGCAGCTTCACCTATCCGATCCGGGCCGGGAACGACCCGGGCGT
GGCGCCGGGCGGCACGGGCGGAGGCCTCCTCTATGGCAGGGAGTCCGCTCCCCCTCCGACGGCTCCCTTC
AACCTGGCGGACATCAACGACGTGAGCCCCTCGGGCGGCTTCGTGGCCGAGCTCCTGCGGCCAGAATTGG
ACCCGGTGTACATTCCGCCGCAGCAGCCGCAGCCGCCAGGTGGCGGGCTGATGGGCAAGTTCGTGCTGAA
GGCGTCGCTGAGCGCCCCTGGCAGCGAGTACGGCAGCCCGTCGGTCATCAGCGTCAGCAAAGGCAGCCCT
GACGGCAGCCACCCGGTGGTGGTGGCGCCCTACAACGGCGGGCCGCCGCGCACGTGCCCCAAGATCAAGC
AGGAGGCGGTCTCTTCGTGCACCCACTTGGGCGCTGGACCCCCTCTCAGCAATGGCCACCGGCCGGCTGC
ACACGACTTCCCCCTGGGGCGGCAGCTCCCCAGCAGGACTACCCCGACCCTGGGTCTTGAGGAAGTGCTG
AGCAGCAGGGACTGTCACCCTGCCCTGCCGCTTCCTCCCGGCTTCCATCCCCACCCGGGGCCCAATTACC
CATCCTTCCTGCCCGATCAGATGCAGCCGCAAGTCCCGCCGCTCCATTACCAAGAGCTCATGCCACCCGG
TTCCTGCATGCCAGAGGAGCCCAAGCCAAAGAGGGGAAGACGATCGTGGCCCCGGAAAAGGACCGCCACC
CACACTTGTGATTACGCGGGCTGCGGCAAAACCTACACAAAGAGTTCCCATCTCAAGGCACACCTGCGAA
CCCACACAGGTGAGAAACCTTACCACTGTGACTGGGACGGCTGTGGATGGAAATTCGCCCGCTCAGATGA
ACTGACCAGGCACTACCGTAAACACACGGGGCACCGCCCGTTCCAGTGCCAAAAATGCGACCGAGCATTT
TCCAGGTCGGACCACCTCGCCTTACACATGAAGAGGCATTTTTAGTAATGAACTAGTCCGTAACTTGAAA
GTATTTCGATTTCTTGGCTTTATATATCTTGTGGAAAGGACGACCATTCCGCGTGAAGTGAACTCGGACG
CGTTAAGTCGACAATCAACCTCTGGATTACAAAATTTGTGAAAGATTGACTGGTATTCTTAACTATGTTG
CTCCTTTTACGCTATGTGGATACGCTGCTTTAATGCCTTTGTATCATGCTATTGCTTCCCGTATGGCTTT
CATTTTCTCCTCCTTGTATAAATCCTGGTTGCTGTCTCTTTATGAGGAGTTGTGGCCCGTTGTCAGGCAA
CGTGGCGTGGTGTGCACTGTGTTTGCTGACGCAACCCCCACTGGTTGGGGCATTGCCACCACCTGTCAGC
TCCTTTCCGGGACTTTCGCTTTCCCCCTCCCTATTGCCACGGCGGAACTCATCGCCGCCTGCCTTGCCCG
CTGCTGGACAGGGGCTCGGCTGTTGGGCACTGACAATTCCGTGGTGTTGTCGGGGAAATCATCGTCCTTT
CCTTGGCTGCTCGCCTGTGTTGCCACCTGGATTCTGCGCGGGACGTCCTTCTGCTACGTCCCTTCGGCCC
TCAATCCAGCGGACCTTCCTTCCCGCGGCCTGCTGCCGGCTCTGCGGCCTCTTCCGCGTCTTCGCCTTCG
CCCTCAGACGAGTCGGATCTCCCTTTGGGCCGCCTCCCCGCGTCGACTTTAAGACCAATGACTTACAAGG
CAGCTGTAGATCTTAGCCACTTTTTAAAAGAAAAGGGGGGACTGGAAGGGCTAATTCACTCCCAACGAAG
ACAAGATCTGCTTTTTGCTTGTACTGGGTCTCTCTGGTTAGACCAGATCTGAGCCTGGGAGCTCTCTGGC
TAACTAGGGAACCCACTGCTTAAGCCTCAATAAAGCTTGCCTTGAGTGCTTCAAGTAGTGTGTGCCCGTC
TGTTGTGTGACTCTGGTAACTAGAGATCCCTCAGACCCTTTTAGTCAGTGTGGAAAATCTCTAGCAGTAC
GTATAGTAGTTCATGTCATCTTATTATTCAGTATTTATAACTTGCAAAGAAATGAATATCAGAGAGTGAG
AGGAACTTGTTTATTGCAGCTTATAATGGTTACAAATAAAGCAATAGCATCACAAATTTCACAAATAAAG
CATTTTTTTCACTGCATTCTAGTTGTGGTTTGTCCAAACTCATCAATGTATCTTATCATGTCTGGCTCTA
GCTATCCCGCCCCTAACTCCGCCCATCCCGCCCCTAACTCCGCCCAGTTCCGCCCATTCTCCGCCCCATG
GCTGACTAATTTTTTTTATTTATGCAGAGGCCGAGGCCGCCTCGGCCTCTGAGCTATTCCAGAAGTAGTG
AGGAGGCTTTTTTGGAGGCCTAGGGACGTACCCAATTCGCCCTATAGTGAGTCGTATTACGCGCGCTCAC
TGGCCGTCGTTTTACAACGTCGTGACTGGGAAAACCCTGGCGTTACCCAACTTAATCGCCTTGCAGCACA
TCCCCCTTTCGCCAGCTGGCGTAATAGCGAAGAGGCCCGCACCGATCGCCCTTCCCAACAGTTGCGCAGC
CTGAATGGCGAATGGG
[124 nt withheld, positions 4217-4340]
C
[91 nt withheld, positions 4342-4432]
A
[49 nt withheld, positions 4434-4482]
CCTTTGACGTTGGAGTCCACGTTCTTT
[37 nt withheld, positions 4510-4546]
ACCCTATCTCGGTCTATTCTTTTGATTTATAAGGGATTTTGCCGATTTCGGCCTATTGGTTAAAAAATGA
GCTGATTTAACAAAAATTTAACGCGAATTTTAACAAAATATTAACGCTTACAATTTAGGTGGCACTTTTC
GGGGAAATGTGCGCGGAACCCCTATTTGTTTATTTTTCTAAATACATTCAAATATGTATCCGCTCATGAG
ACAATAACCCTGATAAATGCTTCAATAATATTGAAAAAGGAAGAGTATGAGTATTCAACATTTCCGTGTC
GCCCTTATTCCCTTTTTTGCGGCATTTTGCCTTCCTGTTTTTGCTCACCCAGAAACGCTGGTGAAAGTAA
AAGATGCTGAAGATCAGTTGGGTGCACGAGTGGGTTACATCGAACTGGATCTCAACAGCGGTAAGATCCT
TGAGAGTTTTCGCCCCGAAGAACGTTTTCCAATGATGAGCACTTTTAAAGTTCTGCTATGTGGCGCGGTA
TTATCCCGTATTGACGCCGGGCAAGAGCAACTCGGTCGCCGCATACACTATTCTCAGAATGACTTGGTTG
AGTACTCACCAGTCACAGAAAAGCATCTTACGGATGGCATGACAGTAAGAGAATTATGCAGTGCTGCCAT
AACCATGAGTGATAACACTGCGGCCAACTTACTTCTGACAACGATCGGAGGACCGAAGGAGCTAACCGCT
TTTTTGCACAACATGGGGGATCATGTAACTCGCCTTGATCGTTGGGAACCGGAGCTGAATGAAGCCATAC
CAAACGACGAGCGTGACACCACGATGCCTGTAGCAATGGCAACAACGTTGCGCAAACTATTAACTGGCGA
ACTACTTACTCTAGCTTCCCGGCAACAATTAATAGACTGGATGGAGGCGGATAAAGTTGCAGGACCACTT
CTGCGCTCGGCCCTTCCGGCTGGCTGGTTTATTGCTGATAAATCTGGAGCCGGTGAGCGTGGGTCTCGCG
GTATCATTGCAGCACTGGGGCCAGATGGTAAGCCCTCCCGTATCGTAGTTATCTACACGACGGGGAGTCA
GGCAACTATGGATGAACGAAATAGACAGATCGCTGAGATAGGTGCCTCACTGATTAAGCATTGGTAACTG
TCAGACCAAGTTTACTCATATATACTTTAGATTGATTTAAAACTTCATTTTTAATTTAAAAGGATCTAGG
TGAAGATCCTTTTTGATAATCTCATGACCAAAATCCCTTAACGTGAGTTTTCGTTCCACTGAGCGTCAGA
CCCCGTAGAAAAGATCAAAGGATCTTCTTGAGATCCTTTTTTTCTGCGCGTAATCTGCTGCTTGCAAACA
AAAAAACCACCGCTACCAGCGGTGGTTTGTTTGCCGGATCAAGAGCTACCAACTCTTTTTCCGAAGGTAA
CTGGCTTCAGCAGAGCGCAGATACCAAATACTGTTCTTCTAGTGTAGCCGTAGTTAGGCCACCACTTCAA
GAACTCTGTAGCACCGCCTACATACCTCGCTCTGCTAATCCTGTTACCAGTGGCTGCTGCCAGTGGCGAT
AAGTCGTGTCTTACCGGGTTGGACTCAAGACGATAGTTACCGGATAAGGCGCAGCGGTCGGGCTGAACGG
GGGGTTCGTGCACACAGCCCAGCTTGGAGCGAACGACCTACACCGAACTGAGATACCTACAGCGTGAGCT
ATGAGAAAGCGCCACGCTTCCCGAAGGGAGAAAGGCGGACAGGTATCCGGTAAGCGGCAGGGTCGGAACA
GGAGAGCGCACGAGGGAGCTTCCAGGGGGAAACGCCTGGTATCTTTATAGTCCTGTCGGGTTTCGCCACC
TCTGACTTGAGCGTCGATTTTTGTGATGCTCGTCAGGGGGGCGGAGCCTATGGAAAAACGCCAGCAACGC
GGCCTTTTTACGGTTCCTGGCCTTTTGCTGGCCTTTTGCTCACATGTTCTTTCCTGCGTTATCCCCTGAT
TCTGTGGATAACCGTATTACCGCCTTTGAGTGAGCTGATACCGCTCGCCGCAGCCGAACGACCGAGCGCA
GCGAGTCAGTGAGCGAGGAAGCGGAAGAGCGCCCAATACGCAAACCGCCTCTCCCCGCGCGTTGGCCGAT
TCATTAATGCAGCTGGCACGACAGGTTTCCCGACTGGAAAGCGGGCAGTGAGCGCAACGCAATTAATGTG
AGTTAGCTCACTCATTAGGCACCCCAGGCTTTACACTTTATGCTTCCGGCTCGTATGTTGTGTGGAATTG
TGAGCGGATAACAATTTCACACAGGAAACAGCTATGACCATGATTACGCCAAGCGCGCAATTAACCCTCA
CTAAAGGGAACAAAAGCTGGAGCTGCAAGCTTAATGTAGTCTTATGCAATACTCTTGTAGTCTTGCAACA
TGGTAACGATGAGTTAGCAACATGCCTTACAAGGAGAGAAAAAGCACCGTGCATGCCGATTGGTGGAAGT
AAGGTGGTACGATCGTGCCTTATTAGGAAGGCAACAGACGGGTCTGACATGGATTGGACGAACCACTGAA
TTGCCGCATTGCAGAGATATTGTATTTAAGTGCCTAGCTCGATACATAAACGGGTCTCTCTGGTTAGACC
AGATCTGAGCCTGGGAGCTCTCTGGCTAACTAGGGAACCCACTGCTTAAGCCTCAATAAAGCTTGCCTTG
AGTGCTTCAAGTAGTGTGTGCCCGTCTGTTGTGTGACTCTGGTAACTAGAGATCCCTCAGACCCTTTTAG
TCAGTGTGGAAAATCTCTAGCAGTGGCGCCCGAACAGGGACTTGAAAGCGAAAGGGAAACCAGAGGAGCT
CTCTCGACGCAGGACTCGGCTTGCTGAAGCGCGCACGGCAAGAGGCGAGGGGCGGCGACTGGTGAGTACG
CCAAAAATTTTGACTAGCGGAGGCTAGAAGGAGAGAGATGGGTGCGAGAGCGTCAGTATTAAGCGGGGGA
GAATTAGATCGCGATGGGAAAAAATTCGGTTAAGGCCAGGGGGAAAGAAAAAATATAAATTAAAACATAT
AGTATGGGCAAGCAGGGAGCTAGAACGATTCGCAGTTAATCCTGGCCTGTTAGAAACATCAGAAGGCTGT
AGACAAATACTGGGACAGCTACAACCATCCCTTCAGACAGGATCAGAAGAACTTAGATCATTATATAATA
CAGTAGCAACCCTCTATTGTGTGCATCAAAGGATAGAGATAAAAGACACCAAGGAAGCTTTAGACAAGAT
AGAGGAAGAGCAAAACAAAAGTAAGACCACCGCACAGCAAGCGGCCGCTGATCTTCAGACCTGGAGGAGG
AGATATGAGGGACAATTGGAGAAGTGAATTATATAAATATAAAGTAGTAAAAATTGAACCATTAGGAGTA
GCACCCACCAAGGCAAAGAGAAGAGTGGTGCAGAGAGAAAAAAGAGCAGTGGGAATAGGAGCTTTGTTCC
TTGGGTTCTTGGGAGCAGCAGGAAGCACTATGGGCGCAGCGTCAATGACGCTGACGGTACAGGCCAGACA
ATTATTGTCTGGTATAGTGCAGCAGCAGAACAATTTGCTGAGGGCTATTGAGGCGCAACAGCATCTGTTG
CAACTCACAGTCTGGGGCATCAAGCAGCTCCAGGCAAGAATCCTGGCTGTGGAAAGATACCTAAAGGATC
AACAGCTCCTGGGGATTTGGGGTTGCTCTGGAAAACTCATTTGCACCACTGCTGTGCCTTGGAATGCTAG
TTGGAGTAATAAATCTCTGGAACAGATTTGGAATCACACGACCTGGATGGAGTGGGACAGAGAAATTAAC
AATTACACAAGCTTAATACACTCCTTAATTGAAGAATCGCAAAACCAGCAAGAAAAGAATGAACAAGAAT
TATTGGAATTAGATAAATGGGCAAGTTTGTGGAATTGGTTTAACATAACAAATTGGCTGTGGTATATAAA
ATTATTCATAATGATAGTAGGAGGCTTGGTAGGTTTAAGAATAGTTTTTGCTGTACTTTCTATAGTGAAT
AGAGTTAGGCAGGGATATTCACCATTATCGTTTCAGACCCACCTCCCAACCCCGAGGGGACCCATGCATT
GCATCTCAATTAGTCAGCAACCAGGTGTGGAAAGTCCCCAGGCTCCCCAGCAGGCAGAAGTATGCAAAGC
ATGCGTCTCAATTAGTCAGCAACCATAGTCCCGCCCCTAACTCCGCCCATCCCGCCCCTAACTCCGCCCA
GTTCCGCCCATTCTCCGCCCCATGGCTGACTAATTTTTTTTATTTATGCAGAGGCCGAGGCCGCCTCGGC
CTCTGAGCTATTCCAGAAGTAGTGAGGAGGCTTTTTTGGAGGCCTAGGCTTTTGCAAAAAGCTTTCTAGA
GGTACCACCGGAGCTTACCATGACCGAGTACAAGCCCACGGTGCGCCTCGCCACCCGCGACGACGTCCCC
AGGGCCGTACGCACCCTCGCCGCCGCGTTCGCCGACTACCCCGCCACGCGCCACACCGTCGATCCGGACC
GCCACATCGAGCGGGTCACCGAGCTGCAAGAACTCTTCCTCACGCGCGTCGGGCTCGACATCGGCAAGGT
GTGGGTCGCGGACGACGGCGCCGCCGTGGCGGTCTGGACCACGCCGGAGAGCGTCGAAGCGGGGGCGGTG
TTCGCCGAGATCGGCCCGCGCATGGCCGAGTTGAGCGGTTCCCGGCTGGCCGCGCAGCAACAGATGGAAG
GCCTCCTGGCGCCGCACCGGCCCAAGGAGCCCGCGTGGTTCCTGGCCACCGTCGGCGTCTCGCCCGACCA
CCAGGGCAAGGGTCTGGGCAGCGCCGTCGTGCTCCCCGGAGTGGAGGCGGCCGAGCGCGCCGGGGTGCCC
GCCTTCCTGGAGACCTCCGCGCCCCGCAACCTCCCCTTCTACGAGCGGCTCGGCTTCACCGTCACCGCCG
ACGTCGAGGTGCCCGAAGGACCGCGCACCTGGTGCATGACCCGCAAGCCCGGTGCCAGTTAACGAATTCT
AGATCTTGAGACAAATGGCAGTATTCATCCACAATTTTAAAAGAAAAGGGGGGATTGGGGGGTACAGTGC
AGGGGAAAGAATAGTAGACATAATAGCAACAGACATACAAACTAAAGAATTACAAAAACAAATTACAAAA
ATTCAAAATTTTCGGGTTTATTACAGGGACAGCAGAGATCCACTTTGGCGCCGGCTCGAGGCCTGCAGGT
GCAAAGATGGATAAAGTTTTAAACAGAGAGGAATCTTTGCAGCTAATGGACCTTCTAGGTCTTGAAAGGA
GTGGGAATT
