>Addgene plasmid #142249 | TFORF0985 | depositor partial sequence | sequence record 278885 | Insert
ACCGCCACCATGAGGCAGCCACCTGGCGAGTCTGACATGGCTGTCAGCGACGCGCTGCTCCCATCTTTCT
CCACGTTCGCGTCTGGCCCGGCGGGAAGGGAGAAGACACTGCGTCAAGCAGGTGCCCCGAATAACCGCTG
GCGGGAGGAGCTCTCCCACATGAAGCGACTTCCCCCAGTGCTTCCCGGCCGCCCCTATGACCTGGCGGCG
GCGACCGTGGCCACAGACCTGGAGAGCGGCGGAGCCGGTGCGGCTTGCGGCGGTAGCAACCTGGCGCCCC
TACCTCGGAGAGAGACCGAGGAGTTCAACGATCTCCTGGACCTGGACTTTATTCTCTCCAATTCGCTGAC
CCATCCTCCGGAGTCAGTGGCCGCCACCGTGTCCTCGTCAGCGTCAGCCTCCTCTTCGTCGTCGCCGTCG
AGCAGCGGCCCTGCCAGCGCGCCCTCCACCTGCAGCTTCACCTATCCGATCCGGGCCGGGAACGACCCGG
GCGTGGCGCCGGGCGGCACGGGCGGAGGCCTCCTCTATGGCAGGGAGTCCGCTCCCCCTCCGACGGCTCC
CTTCAACCTGGCGGACATCAACGACGTGAGCCCCTCGGGCGGCTTCGTGGCCGAGCTCCTGCGGCCAGAA
TTGGACCCGGTGTACATTCCGCCGCAGCAGCCGCAGCCGCCAGGTGGCGGGCTGATGGGCAAGTTCGTGC
TGAAGGCGTCGCTGAGCGCCCCTGGCAGCGAGTACGGCAGCCCGTCGGTCATCAGCGTCAGCAAAGGCAG
CCCTGACGGCAGCCACCCGGTGGTGGTGGCGCCCTACAACGGCGGGCCGCCGCGCACGTGCCCCAAGATC
AAGCAGGAGGCGGTCTCTTCGTGCACCCACTTGGGCGCTGGACCCCCTCTCAGCAATGGCCACCGGCCGG
CTGCACACGACTTCCCCCTGGGGCGGCAGCTCCCCAGCAGGACTACCCCGACCCTGGGTCTTGAGGAAGT
GCTGAGCAGCAGGGACTGTCACCCTGCCCTGCCGCTTCCTCCCGGCTTCCATCCCCACCCGGGGCCCAAT
TACCCATCCTTCCTGCCCGATCAGATGCAGCCGCAAGTCCCGCCGCTCCATTACCAAGAGCTCATGCCAC
CCGGTTCCTGCATGCCAGAGGAGCCCAAGCCAAAGAGGGGAAGACGATCGTGGCCCCGGAAAAGGACCGC
CACCCACACTTGTGATTACGCGGGCTGCGGCAAAACCTACACAAAGAGTTCCCATCTCAAGGCACACCTG
CGAACCCACACAGGTGAGAAACCTTACCACTGTGACTGGGACGGCTGTGGATGGAAATTCGCCCGCTCAG
ATGAACTGACCAGGCACTACCGTAAACACACGGGGCACCGCCCGTTCCAGTGCCAAAAATGCGACCGAGC
ATTTTCCAGGTCGGACCACCTCGCCTTACACATGAAGAGGCATTTTTAGTAATGAACTAGTCCGTAACTT
GAAAGTATTTCGATTTCTTGGCTTTATATATCTTGTGGAAAGGACGACCATTCCGCGTGAAGTGAACTCG
G
