>Addgene plasmid #142249 | TFORF0985 | depositor partial sequence | sequence record 278886 | Barcode
CCATTCCGCGTGAAGTGAACTCGG
